>Addgene plasmid #56315 | mCitrine-CytERM-N-17 | depositor partial sequence | sequence record 87217 | insert sequence
GCGGTAGGCGTGTACGGTGGGAGGTCTATATAAGCAGAGCTGGTTTAGTGAACCGTCAGATCCGCTAGCG
CTACCGGACTCAGATCTGGTACCCTTGCAGCTTCCAGTTGTCAGGAAGAGAAGGCTCCCATGGATCCTGT
GGTGGTGCTGGGGCTCTGTCTCTCCTGTTTGCTTCTCCTTTCACTCTGGAAACAGAGCTATGGGGGAGGG
AAGCTTCGAATTCTGCAGTCGACGGTACCGCGGGCCCGGGATCCACCGGTCGCCACCATGGTGAGCAAGG
GCGAGGAGCTGTTCACCGGGGTGGTGCCCATCCTGGTCGAGCTGGACGGCGACGTAAACGGCCACAAGTT
CAGCGTGTCCGGCGAGGGCGAGGGCGATGCCACCTACGGCAAGCTGACCCTGAAGTTCATCTGCACCACC
GGCAAGCTGCCCGTGCCCTGGCCCACCCTCGTGACCACCTTCGGCTACGGCCTGATGTGCTTCGCCCGCT
ACCCCGACCACATGAAGCAGCACGACTTCTTCAAGTCCGCCATGCCCGAAGGCTACGTCCAGGAGCGCAC
CATCTTCTTCAAGGACGACGGCAACTACAAGACCCGCGCCGAGGTGAAGTTCGAGGGCGACACCCTGGTG
AACCGCATCGAGCTGAAGGGCATCGACTTCAAGGAGGACGGCAACATCCTGGGGCACAAGCTGGAGTACA
ACTACAACAGCCACAACGTCTATATCATGGCCGACAAGCAGAAGAACGGCATCAAGGTGAACTTCAAGAT
CCGCCACAACATCGAGGACGGCAGCGTGCAGCTCGCCGACCACTACCAGCAGAACACCCCCATCGGCGAC
GGCCCCGTGCTGCTGCCCGACAACCACTACCTGAGCTACCAGTCCAAGCTGAGCAAAGACCCCAACGAGA
AGCGCGATCACATGGTCCTGCTGGAGTTCGTGACCGCCGCCGGGATCACTCTCGGCATGGACGAGCTGTA
CAAGTAAGCGGCCGCGACTCTAGATCATAATCAGCCATACCACATTTGTAGAGGTTTTACTTGCTTTAAA
AACCTCCCACACCTC
