>Addgene plasmid #56315 | mCitrine-CytERM-N-17 | addgene partial sequence | sequence record 147100 | CMV-F 5'-CGCAAATGGGCGGTAGGCGTG-3'
GCAGAGCTGGTTTAGTGAACCGTCAGATCCGCTAGCGCTACCGGACTCAGATCTGGTACCCCTTGCAGCT
TCCAGTTGTCAGGAAGAGAAGGCTCCCATGGATCCTGTGGTGGTGCTGGGGCTCTGTCTCTCCTGTTTGC
TTCTCCTTTCACTCTGGAAACAGAGCTATGGGGGAGGGAAGCTTCGAATTCTGCAGTCGACGGTACCGCG
GGCCCGGGATCCACCGGTCGCCACCATGGTGAGCAAGGGCGAGGAGCTGTTCACCGGGGTGGTGCCCATC
CTGGTCGAGCTGGACGGCGACGTAAACGGCCACAAGTTCAGCGTGTCCGGCGAGGGCGAGGGCGATGCCA
CCTACGGCAAGCTGACCCTGAAGTTCATCTGCACCACCGGCAAGCTGCCCGTGCCCTGGCCCACCCTCGT
GACCACCTTCGGCTACGGCCTGATGTGCTTCGCCCGCTACCCCGACCACATGAAGCAGCACGACTTCTTC
AAGTCCGCCATGCCCGAAGGCTACGTCCAGGAGCGCACCATCTTCTTCAAGGACGACGGCAACTACAAGA
CCCGCGCCGAGGTGAAGTTCGAGGGCGACACCCTGGTGAACCGCATCGAGCTGAAGGGCATCGACTTCAA
GGAGGACGGCAACATCCTGGGGCACAAGCTGGAGTACAACTACAACAGCCACAACGTCTATATCATGGCC
GACAAGCAGAAGAACGGCATCAAGGTGAACTTCAAGATCCGCCACAACATCGAGGACGGCAGCGTGCAGC
TCGCCGACCACTACCAGCAGAACACCC
