[The description below was written by a language model from this plasmid's Addgene catalogue record.]
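Description:
mCitrine-CytERM-N-17 is a mammalian expression plasmid built on the mCitrine-N1 backbone (about 4.75 kb without the insert), designed to label the endoplasmic reticulum with a yellow fluorescent protein. It is propagated in E. coli as a high-copy plasmid under kanamycin selection. It also carries a neomycin resistance marker, so transfected mammalian cells can be selected with G418, for example to establish stable lines. The record does not list the origin of replication or other backbone elements, and no feature table is provided. The use of an SV40 polyA reverse sequencing primer suggests an SV40 polyadenylation signal downstream of the coding region.

The payload is CytERM, a sequence derived from cytochrome P450 that serves as the ER-targeting element. It is placed upstream of mCitrine, so the fluorescent protein sits at the C terminus of the fusion, and the whole fusion is transcribed from the strong constitutive CMV promoter. The record does not state the species of origin or the exact extent of the cytochrome P450 fragment. The "N-17" in the name may refer to the N1-style fusion orientation and a linker length, but this is not explained in the record either. mCitrine is a monomeric yellow variant, listed here with excitation at 516 nm and emission at 529 nm.

The construct is used as a fluorescent organelle marker. Transfection into mammalian cells allows ER morphology and dynamics to be visualised by live or fixed-cell fluorescence microscopy. It can also serve as a compartment reference in colocalisation experiments with spectrally distinct fluorophores.
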