Addgene plasmid #56315: mCitrine-CytERM-N-17
Purpose: Localization: Endoplasmic Reticulum, Excitation: 516, Emission: 529
Depositing lab: Michael Davidson. Depositing organization: Florida State University, Tallahassee.
Backbone
  Vector backbone: mCitrine-N1
  Backbone size w/o insert (bp): 4750
  Vector type: Mammalian Expression
  Selectable markers: Neomycin (select with G418)
Growth in bacteria
  Bacterial resistance: Kanamycin, 50 μg/mL
  Growth temperature: 37°C
  Growth strain: DH5alpha
  Copy number: High Copy
Gene/Insert
  Gene/Insert name: CytERM (alt names: Cytochrome p450; NM_001171120.1)
  Promoter: CMV
  Tag / fusion protein: mCitrine (C terminal on backbone)
  Cloning method: Unknown
  Sequencing primers: 5′ CMV-F; 3′ SV40pA-R
Terms and licenses: Academic/Nonprofit Terms; Industry Terms
Depositor comments: Cytochrome p450 . Excitation = 516; Emission = 529
How to cite: mCitrine-CytERM-N-17 was a gift from Michael Davidson (Addgene plasmid # 56315 ; http://n2t.net/addgene:56315 ; RRID:Addgene_56315)
